Addgene plasmid #195439: pMN-259
Purpose: Lentiviral Integratable mCherry Reporter for synZiFTR ZF3
Depositing lab: Ahmad Khalil. Depositing organization: Boston University Main Campus. Publication: Multidimensional control of therapeutic human cell function with synthetic gene circuits. Li HS, Israni DV, Gagnon KA, Gan KA, Raymond MH, Sander JD, Roybal KT, Joung JK, Wong WW, Khalil AS. Science. 2022 Dec 16;378(6625):1227-1234. doi: 10.1126/science.ade0156. Epub 2022 Dec 15. PubMed 36520914.
Backbone
  Vector backbone: pHR
  Vector type: Mammalian Expression, Lentiviral
Growth in bacteria
  Bacterial resistance: Ampicillin, 100 μg/mL
  Growth temperature: 37°C
  Growth strain: NEB Stable
  Copy number: Unknown
Gene/Insert
  Gene/Insert name: 4X ZF3 BS - pSFFV - mCherry
  Species: Synthetic
  Cloning method: Gibson Cloning
Terms and licenses: Academic/Nonprofit Terms; Industry Terms: Not Available to Industry
How to cite: pMN-259 was a gift from Ahmad Khalil (Addgene plasmid # 195439 ; http://n2t.net/addgene:195439 ; RRID:Addgene_195439)
