[The description below was written by a language model from this plasmid's Addgene catalogue record and pLannotate feature annotations shown in this document.]
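Description:
pMN-259 is a lentiviral transfer plasmid built on the pHR backbone that carries an integratable mCherry reporter for the synthetic zinc-finger transcription regulator (synZiFTR) ZF3. It is propagated in E. coli using a high-copy ColE1/pUC-type origin and ampicillin resistance (AmpR with its bla promoter). The backbone also retains remnants typical of older pHR-type vectors: fragments of TcR, bom, rop and lacI, and an SV40 promoter followed by gpt fragments, SV40 small t/large T sequence and an SV40 poly(A) signal. These lie outside the viral genome and are not part of the reporter design.

The proviral region runs from a truncated HIV-1 5' LTR through the Ψ packaging signal with adjoining gag fragment, the Rev response element and the cPPT/CTS, and ends in a self-inactivating ΔU3 3' LTR. These elements allow the RNA genome to be packaged when helper functions are supplied in trans, exported in a Rev-dependent manner, and integrated into target cells without regenerating an active viral promoter. The payload is described as four copies of the ZF3 binding site, followed by an SFFV promoter and mCherry, with a WPRE downstream to enhance transcript expression. The feature table annotates the SFFV promoter, mCherry and WPRE. It does not annotate the binding-site array, which presumably sits in the unannotated stretch between the cPPT/CTS and the SFFV promoter.

Once integrated, red fluorescence provides a readout of ZF3-based regulators recruited to the binding sites. Because SFFV is a strong constitutive promoter, the arrangement may be suited to measuring modulation of an already active promoter, but the record does not say whether it is intended to report activation or repression.
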