Features (pLannotate 1.2.2; 33 found; start..end, strand, type, name):
     38..106     +  CDS            nef (fragment): NEF_HV1Z2 - Experimental evidence at protein level: Swiss-Prot protein existence level 1. Extracellular Nef protein targets CD4(+) T-lymphocytes for apoptosis by interacting with CXCR4 surface receptors. From Human immunodeficiency virus type 1 group M subtype D (isolate Z2/CDC-Z34) (HIV-1).
    108..341     +  LTR            3' LTR (ΔU3): self-inactivating 3' long terminal repeat (LTR) from HIV-1
    366..384     -  promoter       SP6 promoter: promoter for bacteriophage SP6 RNA polymerase
    612..891     +  CDS            TcR (fragment): tetracycline efflux protein; tet; confers resistance to tetracycline
    892..940     -  misc_feature   bom (fragment): basis of mobility region from pBR322
   1042..1077    -  CDS            rop (fragment): Rop protein, which maintains plasmids at low copy number; rop
   1172..1276    +  promoter       AmpR promoter: bla
   1277..2137    +  CDS            AmpR: β-lactamase; bla; confers resistance to ampicillin, carbenicillin, and related antibiotics
   2308..2896    +  rep_origin     ori: high-copy-number ColE1/pMB1/pBR322/pUC origin of replication
   3079..3135    +  CDS            lacI (fragment): lac repressor; lacI; The lac repressor binds to the lac operator to inhibit transcription in E. coli. This inhibition can be relieved by adding lactose or isopropyl-β-D-thiogalactopyranoside (IPTG).
   3142..3471    +  promoter       SV40 promoter: SV40 enhancer and early promoter
   3671..3790    +  CDS            gpt (fragment): XGPT_ECOLI - Also known as gpp, gxu. Experimental evidence at protein level: Swiss-Prot protein existence level 1. Purine salvage pathway enzyme that catalyzes the transfer of the ribosyl-5-phosphate group from 5-phospho-alpha-D-ribose 1- diphosphate (PRPP) to the N9 position of the 6-oxopurines guanine and xanthine to form the corresponding ribonucleotides GMP (guanosine 5'- monophosphate) and XMP (xanthosine 5'-monophosphate), with the release of PPi. To a lesser extent, also acts on hypoxanthine (PubMed:9100006, PubMed:3886014). Does not ribophosphorylate adenine (PubMed:3886014). From Esch
   3790..4125    +  CDS            gpt (fragment): XGPT_ECOLI - Also known as gpp, gxu. Experimental evidence at protein level: Swiss-Prot protein existence level 1. Purine salvage pathway enzyme that catalyzes the transfer of the ribosyl-5-phosphate group from 5-phospho-alpha-D-ribose 1- diphosphate (PRPP) to the N9 position of the 6-oxopurines guanine and xanthine to form the corresponding ribonucleotides GMP (guanosine 5'- monophosphate) and XMP (xanthosine 5'-monophosphate), with the release of PPi. To a lesser extent, also acts on hypoxanthine (PubMed:9100006, PubMed:3886014). Does not ribophosphorylate adenine (PubMed:3886014). From Esch
   4220..4525    +  CDS            frsA (fragment): FRSA_ECOLI - Also known as yafA. Experimental evidence at protein level: Swiss-Prot protein existence level 1. Catalyzes the hydrolysis of esters (PubMed:15808744). Displays esterase activity toward pNP-butyrate (PubMed:15808744). May stimulate mixed-acid fermentation by acting as a fermentation/respiration switch that down-regulates respiration and up- regulates fermentation rates (PubMed:15169777). From Escherichia coli (strain K12).
   4529..4603    +  CDS            small t antigen (fragment): SV40 (simian virus 40) small t antigen
   4605..4670    +  intron         small t intron: SV40 (simian virus 40) small t antigen intron
   4800..4820    +  CDS            SV40 NLS: nuclear localization signal of SV40 (simian virus 40) large T antigen
   5139..5222    +  CDS            large T antigen (fragment): large T antigen from SV40 (simian virus 40)
   5245..5379    +  polyA_signal   SV40 poly(A) signal: SV40 polyadenylation signal
   5546..5875    +  CDS            nef (fragment): NEF_HV1BR - Experimental evidence at protein level: Swiss-Prot protein existence level 1. Extracellular Nef protein targets CD4(+) T-lymphocytes for apoptosis by interacting with CXCR4 surface receptors (PubMed:14990729). From Human immunodeficiency virus type 1 group M subtype B (isolate BRU/LAI) (HIV-1).
   5923..6180    +  LTR            5' LTR (truncated): truncated 5' long terminal repeat (LTR) from HIV-1
   6227..6352    +  misc_feature   HIV-1 Ψ: packaging signal of human immunodeficiency virus type 1
   6336..6674    +  CDS            HIV-1 gag (fragment): gag protein from human immunodeficiency virus 1; gag
   6849..7082    +  misc_feature   RRE: The Rev response element (RRE) of HIV-1 allows for Rev-dependent mRNA export from the nucleus to the cytoplasm.
   7459..7559    +  CDS            Rev (fragment): human immunodeficiency virus 1 (HIV-1) Rev protein; rev; enhances nuclear export of unspliced and incompletely spliced viral mRNAs
   7596..7713    +  misc_feature   cPPT/CTS: central polypurine tract and central termination sequence of HIV-1
   7750..7774    -  misc_feature   MCS (fragment): pBluescript multiple cloning site
   8076..8483    +  promoter       SFFV promoter: spleen focus-forming virus long terminal repeat (LTR) promoter
   8505..9214    +  CDS            mCherry (fragment): monomeric derivative of DsRed fluorescent protein (Shaner et al., 2004) mammalian codon-optimized
   9227..9257    +  misc_feature   MCS (fragment): pUC18/19 multiple cloning site
   9258..9276    +  misc_feature   MCS (fragment): pBluescript multiple cloning site
   9276..9864    +  misc_feature   WPRE: woodchuck hepatitis virus posttranscriptional regulatory element
   9865..21      +  misc_feature   MCS (fragment) (across the origin): pBluescript multiple cloning site
>Addgene plasmid #195439 | pMN-259 | addgene full sequence | sequence record 384878 | Addgene NGS Result
CGATACCGTCGACCTCGAGGGAATTAATTCGAGCTCGGTACCTTTAAGACCAATGACTTACAAGGCAGCT
GTAGATCTTAGCCACTTTTTAAAAGAAAAGGGGGGACTGGAAGGGCTAATTCACTCCCAACGAAGACAAG
ATCTGCTTTTTGCTTGTACTGGGTCTCTCTGGTTAGACCAGATCTGAGCCTGGGAGCTCTCTGGCTAACT
AGGGAACCCACTGCTTAAGCCTCAATAAAGCTTGCCTTGAGTGCTTCAAGTAGTGTGTGCCCGTCTGTTG
TGTGACTCTGGTAACTAGAGATCCCTCAGACCCTTTTAGTCAGTGTGGAAAATCTCTAGCAGCATCTAGA
ATTAATTCCGTGTATTCTATAGTGTCACCTAAATCGTATGTGTATGATACATAAGGTTATGTATTAATTG
TAGCCGCGTTCTAACGACAATATGTACAAGCCTAATTGTGTAGCATCTGGCTTACTGAAGCAGACCCTAT
CATCTCTCTCGTAAACTGCCGTCAGAGTCGGTTTGGTTGGACGAACCTTCTGAGTTTCTGGTAACGCCGT
CCCGCACCCGGAAATGGTCAGCGAACCAATCAGCAGGGTCATCGCTAGCCAGATCCTCTACGCCGGACGC
ATCGTGGCCGGCATCACCGGCGCCACAGGTGCGGTTGCTGGCGCCTATATCGCCGACATCACCGATGGGG
AAGATCGGGCTCGCCACTTCGGGCTCATGAGCGCTTGTTTCGGCGTGGGTATGGTGGCAGGCCCCGTGGC
CGGGGGACTGTTGGGCGCCATCTCCTTGCATGCACCATTCCTTGCGGCGGCGGTGCTCAACGGCCTCAAC
CTACTACTGGGCTGCTTCCTAATGCAGGAGTCGCATAAGGGAGAGCGTCGAATGGTGCACTCTCAGTACA
ATCTGCTCTGATGCCGCATAGTTAAGCCAGCCCCGACACCCGCCAACACCCGCTGACGCGCCCTGACGGG
CTTGTCTGCTCCCGGCATCCGCTTACAGACAAGCTGTGACCGTCTCCGGGAGCTGCATGTGTCAGAGGTT
TTCACCGTCATCACCGAAACGCGCGAGACGAAAGGGCCTCGTGATACGCCTATTTTTATAGGTTAATGTC
ATGATAATAATGGTTTCTTAGACGTCAGGTGGCACTTTTCGGGGAAATGTGCGCGGAACCCCTATTTGTT
TATTTTTCTAAATACATTCAAATATGTATCCGCTCATGAGACAATAACCCTGATAAATGCTTCAATAATA
TTGAAAAAGGAAGAGTATGAGTATTCAACATTTCCGTGTCGCCCTTATTCCCTTTTTTGCGGCATTTTGC
CTTCCTGTTTTTGCTCACCCAGAAACGCTGGTGAAAGTAAAAGATGCTGAAGATCAGTTGGGTGCACGAG
TGGGTTACATCGAACTGGATCTCAACAGCGGTAAGATCCTTGAGAGTTTTCGCCCCGAAGAACGTTTTCC
AATGATGAGCACTTTTAAAGTTCTGCTATGTGGCGCGGTATTATCCCGTATTGACGCCGGGCAAGAGCAA
CTCGGTCGCCGCATACACTATTCTCAGAATGACTTGGTTGAGTACTCACCAGTCACAGAAAAGCATCTTA
CGGATGGCATGACAGTAAGAGAATTATGCAGTGCTGCCATAACCATGAGTGATAACACTGCGGCCAACTT
ACTTCTGACAACGATCGGAGGACCGAAGGAGCTAACCGCTTTTTTGCACAACATGGGGGATCATGTAACT
CGCCTTGATCGTTGGGAACCGGAGCTGAATGAAGCCATACCAAACGACGAGCGTGACACCACGATGCCTG
TAGCAATGGCAACAACGTTGCGCAAACTATTAACTGGCGAACTACTTACTCTAGCTTCCCGGCAACAATT
AATAGACTGGATGGAGGCGGATAAAGTTGCAGGACCACTTCTGCGCTCGGCCCTTCCGGCTGGCTGGTTT
ATTGCTGATAAATCTGGAGCCGGTGAGCGTGGGTCTCGCGGTATCATTGCAGCACTGGGGCCAGATGGTA
AGCCCTCCCGTATCGTAGTTATCTACACGACGGGGAGTCAGGCAACTATGGATGAACGAAATAGACAGAT
CGCTGAGATAGGTGCCTCACTGATTAAGCATTGGTAACTGTCAGACCAAGTTTACTCATATATACTTTAG
ATTGATTTAAAACTTCATTTTTAATTTAAAAGGATCTAGGTGAAGATCCTTTTTGATAATCTCATGACCA
AAATCCCTTAACGTGAGTTTTCGTTCCACTGAGCGTCAGACCCCGTAGAAAAGATCAAAGGATCTTCTTG
AGATCCTTTTTTTCTGCGCGTAATCTGCTGCTTGCAAACAAAAAAACCACCGCTACCAGCGGTGGTTTGT
TTGCCGGATCAAGAGCTACCAACTCTTTTTCCGAAGGTAACTGGCTTCAGCAGAGCGCAGATACCAAATA
CTGTTCTTCTAGTGTAGCCGTAGTTAGGCCACCACTTCAAGAACTCTGTAGCACCGCCTACATACCTCGC
TCTGCTAATCCTGTTACCAGTGGCTGCTGCCAGTGGCGATAAGTCGTGTCTTACCGGGTTGGACTCAAGA
CGATAGTTACCGGATAAGGCGCAGCGGTCGGGCTGAACGGGGGGTTCGTGCACACAGCCCAGCTTGGAGC
GAACGACCTACACCGAACTGAGATACCTACAGCGTGAGCTATGAGAAAGCGCCACGCTTCCCGAAGGGAG
AAAGGCGGACAGGTATCCGGTAAGCGGCAGGGTCGGAACAGGAGAGCGCACGAGGGAGCTTCCAGGGGGA
AACGCCTGGTATCTTTATAGTCCTGTCGGGTTTCGCCACCTCTGACTTGAGCGTCGATTTTTGTGATGCT
CGTCAGGGGGGCGGAGCCTATGGAAAAACGCCAGCAACGCGGCCTTTTTACGGTTCCTGGCCTTTTGCTG
GCCTTTTGCTCACATGTTCTTTCCTGCGTTATCCCCTGATTCTGTGGATAACCGTATTACCGCCTTTGAG
TGAGCTGATACCGCTCGCCGCAGCCGAACGACCGAGCGCAGCGAGTCAGTGAGCGAGGAAGCGGAAGAGC
GCCCAATACGCAAACCGCCTCTCCCCGCGCGTTGGCCGATTCATTAATGCAGCTGTGGAATGTGTGTCAG
TTAGGGTGTGGAAAGTCCCCAGGCTCCCCAGCAGGCAGAAGTATGCAAAGCATGCATCTCAATTAGTCAG
CAACCAGGTGTGGAAAGTCCCCAGGCTCCCCAGCAGGCAGAAGTATGCAAAGCATGCATCTCAATTAGTC
AGCAACCATAGTCCCGCCCCTAACTCCGCCCATCCCGCCCCTAACTCCGCCCAGTTCCGCCCATTCTCCG
CCCCATGGCTGACTAATTTTTTTTATTTATGCAGAGGCCGAGGCCGCCTCGGCCTCTGAGCTATTCCAGA
AGTAGTGAGGAGGCTTTTTTGGAGGCCTAGGCTTTTGCAAAAAGCTTGGACACAAGACAGGCTTGCGAGA
TATGTTTGAGAATACCACTTTATCCCGCGTCAGGGAGAGGCAGTGCGTAAAAAGACGCGGACTCATGTGA
AATACTGGTTTTTAGTGCGCCAGATCTCTATAATCTCGCGCAACCTATTTTCCCCTCGAACACTTTTTAA
GCCGTAGATAAACAGGCTGGGACACTTCACATGAGCGAAAAATACATCGTCACCTGGGACATGTTGCAGA
TCCATGCACGTAAACTCGCAAGCCGACTGATGCCTTCTGAACAATGGAAAGGCATTATTGCCGTAAGCCG
TGGCGGTCTGTACCGGGTGCGTTACTGGCGCGTGAACTGGGTATTCGTCATGTCGATACCGTTTGTATTT
CCAGCTACGATCACGACAACCAGCGCGAGCTTAAAGTGCTGAAACGCGCAGAAGGCGATGGCGAAGGCTT
CATCGTTATTGATGACCTGGTGGATACCGGTGGTACTGCGGTTGCGATTCGTGAAATGTATCCAAAAGCG
CACTTTGTCACCATCTTCGCAAAACCGGCTGGTCGTCCGCTGGTTGATGACTATGTTGTTGATATCCCGC
AAGATACCTGGATTGAACAGCCGTGGGATATGGGCGTCGTATTCGTCCCGCCAATCTCCGGTCGCTAATC
TTTTCAACGCCTGGCACTGCCGGGCGTTGTTCTTTTTAACTTCAGGCGGGTTACAATAGTTTCCAGTAAG
TATTCTGGAGGCTGCATCCATGACACAGGCAAACCTGAGCGAAACCCTGTTCAAACCCCGCTTTAAACAT
CCTGAAACCTCGACGCTAGTCCGCCGCTTTAATCACGGCGCACAACCGCCTGTGCAGTCGGCCCTTGATG
GTAAAACCATCCCTCACTGGTATCGCATGATTAACCGTCTGATGTGGATCTGGCGCGGCATTGACCCACG
CGAAATCCTCGACGTCCAGGCACGTATTGTGATGAGCGATGCCGAACGTACCGACGATGATTTATACGAT
ACGGTGATTGGCTACCGTGGCGGCAACTGGATTTATGAGTGGGCCCCGGATCTTTGTGAAGGAACCTTAC
TTCTGTGGTGTGACATAATTGGACAAACTACCTACAGAGATTTAAAGCTCTAAGGTAAATATAAAATTTT
TAAGTGTATAATGTGTTAAACTACTGATTCTAATTGTTTGTGTATTTTAGATTCCAACCTATGGAACTGA
TGAATGGGAGCAGTGGTGGAATGCCTTTAATGAGGAAAACCTGTTTTGCTCAGAAGAAATGCCATCTAGT
GATGATGAGGCTACTGCTGACTCTCAACATTCTACTCCTCCAAAAAAGAAGAGAAAGGTAGAAGACCCCA
AGGACTTTCCTTCAGAATTGCTAAGTTTTTTGAGTCATGCTGTGTTTAGTAATAGAACTCTTGCTTGCTT
TGCTATTTACACCACAAAGGAAAAAGCTGCACTGCTATACAAGAAAATTATGGAAAAATATTCTGTAACC
TTTATAAGTAGGCATAACAGTTATAATCATAACATACTGTTTTTTCTTACTCCACACAGGCATAGAGTGT
CTGCTATTAATAACTATGCTCAAAAATTGTGTACCTTTAGCTTTTTAATTTGTAAAGGGGTTAATAAGGA
ATATTTGATGTATAGTGCCTTGACTAGAGATCATAATCAGCCATACCACATTTGTAGAGGTTTTACTTGC
TTTAAAAAACCTCCCACACCTCCCCCTGAACCTGAAACATAAAATGAATGCAATTGTTGTTGTTAACTTG
TTTATTGCAGCTTATAATGGTTACAAATAAAGCAATAGCATCACAAATTTCACAAATAAAGCATTTTTTT
CACTGCATTCTAGTTGTGGTTTGTCCAAACTCATCAATGTATCTTATCATGTCTGGATCAACTGGATAAC
TCAAGCTAACCAAAATCATCCCAAACTTCCCACCCCATACCCTATTACCACTGCCAATTACCTGTGGTTT
CATTTACTCTAAACCTGTGATTCCTCTGAATTATTTTCATTTTAAAGAAATTGTATTTGTTAAATATGTA
CTACAAACTTAGTAGTTGGAAGGGCTAATTCACTCCCAAAGAAGACAAGATATCCTTGATCTGTGGATCT
ACCACACACAAGGCTACTTCCCTGATTAGCAGAACTACACACCAGGGCCAGGGGTCAGATATCCACTGAC
CTTTGGATGGTGCTACAAGCTAGTACCAGTTGAGCCAGATAAGGTAGAAGAGGCCAATAAAGGAGAGAAC
ACCAGCTTGTTACACCCTGTGAGCCTGCATGGGATGGATGACCCGGAGAGAGAAGTGTTAGAGTGGAGGT
TTGACAGCCGCCTAGCATTTCATCACGTGGCCCGAGAGCTGCATCCGGAGTACTTCAAGAACTGCTGATA
TCGAGCTTGCTACAAGGGACTTTCCGCTGGGGACTTTCCAGGGAGGCGTGGCCTGGGCGGGACTGGGGAG
TGGCGAGCCCTCAGATCCTGCATATAAGCAGCTGCTTTTTGCCTGTACTGGGTCTCTCTGGTTAGACCAG
ATCTGAGCCTGGGAGCTCTCTGGCTAACTAGGGAACCCACTGCTTAAGCCTCAATAAAGCTTGCCTTGAG
TGCTTCAAGTAGTGTGTGCCCGTCTGTTGTGTGACTCTGGTAACTAGAGATCCCTCAGACCCTTTTAGTC
AGTGTGGAAAATCTCTAGCAGTGGCGCCCGAACAGGGACTTGAAAGCGAAAGGGAAACCAGAGGAGCTCT
CTCGACGCAGGACTCGGCTTGCTGAAGCGCGCACGGCAAGAGGCGAGGGGCGGCGACTGGTGAGTACGCC
AAAAATTTTGACTAGCGGAGGCTAGAAGGAGAGAGATGGGTGCGAGAGCGTCAGTATTAAGCGGGGGAGA
ATTAGATCGCGATGGGAAAAAATTCGGTTAAGGCCAGGGGGAAAGAAAAAATATAAATTAAAACATATAG
TATGGGCAAGCAGGGAGCTAGAACGATTCGCAGTTAATCCTGGCCTGTTAGAAACATCAGAAGGCTGTAG
ACAAATACTGGGACAGCTACAACCATCCCTTCAGACAGGATCAGAAGAACTTAGATCATTATATAATACA
GTAGCAACCCTCTATTGTGTGCATCAAAGGATAGAGATAAAAGACACCAAGGAAGCTTTAGACAAGATAG
AGGAAGAGCAAAACAAAAGTAAGACCACCGCACAGCAAGCGGCCGGCCGCTGATCTTCAGACCTGGAGGA
GGAGATATGAGGGACAATTGGAGAAGTGAATTATATAAATATAAAGTAGTAAAAATTGAACCATTAGGAG
TAGCACCCACCAAGGCAAAGAGAAGAGTGGTGCAGAGAGAAAAAAGAGCAGTGGGAATAGGAGCTTTGTT
CCTTGGGTTCTTGGGAGCAGCAGGAAGCACTATGGGCGCAGCGTCAATGACGCTGACGGTACAGGCCAGA
CAATTATTGTCTGGTATAGTGCAGCAGCAGAACAATTTGCTGAGGGCTATTGAGGCGCAACAGCATCTGT
TGCAACTCACAGTCTGGGGCATCAAGCAGCTCCAGGCAAGAATCCTGGCTGTGGAAAGATACCTAAAGGA
TCAACAGCTCCTGGGGATTTGGGGTTGCTCTGGAAAACTCATTTGCACCACTGCTGTGCCTTGGAATGCT
AGTTGGAGTAATAAATCTCTGGAACAGATTTGGAATCACACGACCTGGATGGAGTGGGACAGAGAAATTA
ACAATTACACAAGCTTAATACACTCCTTAATTGAAGAATCGCAAAACCAGCAAGAAAAGAATGAACAAGA
ATTATTGGAATTAGATAAATGGGCAAGTTTGTGGAATTGGTTTAACATAACAAATTGGCTGTGGTATATA
AAATTATTCATAATGATAGTAGGAGGCTTGGTAGGTTTAAGAATAGTTTTTGCTGTACTTTCTATAGTGA
ATAGAGTTAGGCAGGGATATTCACCATTATCGTTTCAGACCCACCTCCCAACCCCGAGGGGACCCGACAG
GCCCGAAGGAATAGAAGAAGAAGGTGGAGAGAGAGACAGAGACAGATCCATTCGATTAGTGAACGGATCT
CGACGGTATCGCCAAATGGCAGTATTCATCCACAATTTTAAAAGAAAAGGGGGGATTGGGGGGTACAGTG
CAGGGGAAAGAATAGTAGACATAATAGCAACAGACATACAAACTAAAGAATTACAAAAACAAATTACAAA
AATTCAAAATTTTCGGGTTTATTACAGGGACAGCAGAGATCCAGTTTGGATCGATAAGCTTGATATCGAA
TTCCGGGTTTCGTAACAATCGCATGAGGATTCGCAACGCCTTAGACGTCGAAGTAGCCGTAGTCCCGTCT
CAGTAAAGGTAGACGTCGAAGTAGCCGTAGAATCGGACTGCCTTCGTAAGACGTCGAAGTAGCCGTAGGT
ATCAGTCGCCTCGGAAAGACGTCGAAGTAGCCGTAGATTCGTAAGAGGCTCACTATCCCTTACACGGAGT
GGATAACTAGTCCGATAAAATAAAAGATTTTATTTAGTCTCCAGAAAAAGGGGGGAATGAAAGACCCCAC
CTGTAGGTTTGGCAAGCTAGCTGCAGTAACGCCATTTTGCAAGGCATGGAAAAATACCAAACCAAGAATA
GAGAAGTTCAGATCAAGGGCGGGTACATGAAAATAGCTAACGTTGGGCCAAACAGGATATCTGCGGTGAG
CAGTTTCGGCCCCGGCCCGGGGCCAAGAACAGATGGTCACCGCAGTTTCGGCCCCGGCCCGAGGCCAAGA
ACAGATGGTCCCCAGATATGGCCCAACCCTCAGCAGTTTCTTAAGACCCATCAGATGTTTCCAGGCTCCC
CCAAGGACCTGAAATGACCCTGCGCCTTATTTGAATTAACCAATCAGCCTGCTTCTCGCTTCTGTTCGCG
CGCTTCTGCTTCCCGAGCTCTATAAAAGAGCTCACAACCCCTCACTCGGCGCGCCAGTCCTCCGACAGAC
TGAGTCGCCCGGGACGCGTACCGGTGTCGCCACCATGGTGAGCAAGGGCGAGGAGGATAACATGGCCATC
ATCAAGGAGTTCATGCGCTTCAAGGTGCACATGGAGGGCTCCGTGAACGGCCACGAGTTCGAGATCGAGG
GCGAGGGCGAGGGCCGCCCCTACGAGGGCACCCAGACCGCCAAGCTGAAGGTGACCAAGGGTGGCCCCCT
GCCCTTCGCCTGGGACATCCTGTCCCCTCAGTTCATGTACGGCTCCAAGGCCTACGTGAAGCACCCCGCC
GACATCCCCGACTACTTGAAGCTGTCCTTCCCCGAGGGCTTCAAGTGGGAGCGCGTGATGAACTTCGAGG
ACGGCGGCGTGGTGACCGTGACCCAGGACTCCTCCCTGCAGGACGGCGAGTTCATCTACAAGGTGAAGCT
GCGCGGCACCAACTTCCCCTCCGACGGCCCCGTAATGCAGAAGAAGACCATGGGCTGGCAGGCCTCCTCC
GAGCGGATGTACCCCGAGGACGGCGCCCTGAAGGGCGAGATCAAGCAGAGGCTGAAGCTGAAGGACGGCG
GCCACTACGACGCTGAGGTCAAGACCACCTACAAGGCCAAGAAGCCCGTGCAGCTGCCCGGCGCCTACAA
CGTCAACATCAAGTTGGACATCACCTCCCACAACGAGGACTACACCATCGTGGAACAGTACGAACGCGCC
GAGGGCCGCCACTCCACCGGCGGCATGGACGAGCTGTACAAGTAAAGCGGCCGCGACTCTAGAGTCGACC
TGCAGGCATGCAAGCTTGATATCAAGCTTATCGATAATCAACCTCTGGATTACAAAATTTGTGAAAGATT
GACTGGTATTCTTAACTATGTTGCTCCTTTTACGCTATGTGGATACGCTGCTTTAATGCCTTTGTATCAT
GCTATTGCTTCCCGTATGGCTTTCATTTTCTCCTCCTTGTATAAATCCTGGTTGCTGTCTCTTTATGAGG
AGTTGTGGCCCGTTGTCAGGCAACGTGGCGTGGTGTGCACTGTGTTTGCTGACGCAACCCCCACTGGTTG
GGGCATTGCCACCACCTGTCAGCTCCTTTCCGGGACTTTCGCTTTCCCCCTCCCTATTGCCACGGCGGAA
CTCATCGCCGCCTGCCTTGCCCGCTGCTGGACAGGGGCTCGGCTGTTGGGCACTGACAATTCCGTGGTGT
TGTCGGGGAAATCATCGTCCTTTCCTTGGCTGCTCGCCTGTGTTGCCACCTGGATTCTGCGCGGGACGTC
CTTCTGCTACGTCCCTTCGGCCCTCAATCCAGCGGACCTTCCTTCCCGCGGCCTGCTGCCGGCTCTGCGG
CCTCTTCCGCGTCTTCGCCTTCGCCCTCAGACGAGTCGGATCTCCCTTTGGGCCGCCTCCCCGCAT
